Addgene plasmid #39601: KHBD00497
Depositing lab: Bart Deplancke. Depositing organization: Swiss Federal Institute of Technology (EPFL). Publication: Automated protein-DNA interaction screening of Drosophila regulatory elements. Korneel Hens, Jean-Daniel Feuz, Alina Isakova, Antonina Lagovitina, Andreas Massouras, Julien Bryois, Patrick Callaerts, Susan E. Celniker, Bart Deplancke. Nat Methods. 2011 Oct 30;8(12):1065-70. 10.1038/nmeth.1763 PubMed 22037703.
Backbone
  Vector backbone: pDONR221
  Backbone manufacturer: Invitrogen
  Backbone size w/o insert (bp): 2536
  Vector type: Gateway DONR vector
Growth in bacteria
  Bacterial resistance: Kanamycin, 50 μg/mL
  Growth temperature: 37°C
  Growth strain: DH5alpha
  Copy number: High Copy
Gene/Insert
  Gene/Insert name: CG15286 (alt name: FBgn0028531)
  Species: D. melanogaster (fly)
  Insert size (bp): 1533
  Entrez Gene: CG15286 (a.k.a. Dmel_CG15286, BG:DS01068.11, Dmel\CG15286)
  Promoter: none
  Cloning method: Gateway Cloning
  Sequencing primers: 5′ M13-F20; 3′ M13R
Terms and licenses: Academic/Nonprofit Terms; Industry Terms: Not Available to Industry
Depositor comments: Please note that the ORFs in this collection were cloned open-ended (without a stop codon).
How to cite: KHBD00497 was a gift from Bart Deplancke (Addgene plasmid # 39601 ; http://n2t.net/addgene:39601 ; RRID:Addgene_39601)
