[The description below was written by a language model from this plasmid's Addgene catalogue record.]
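Description:
KHBD00497 is a Gateway entry clone built on the pDONR221 backbone (Invitrogen), carrying the open reading frame of the Drosophila melanogaster gene CG15286 (FBgn0028531). The insert is recorded as 1533 bp in a backbone of about 2.5 kb once the donor cassette has been replaced. The plasmid is maintained at high copy number in standard E. coli cloning strains and selected with kanamycin. No feature table accompanies the record, so the positions of individual elements are not documented. However, an ORF introduced into pDONR221 by Gateway BP recombination would ordinarily end up flanked by attL sites, and the M13 forward and reverse primer sites listed for sequencing lie outside the insert.

The record lists no promoter, which fits the plasmid's role as a shuttle rather than an expression construct: the ORF is not meant to be expressed from this vector. Instead, it is intended for transfer by LR recombination into destination vectors that supply the promoter, tags and host-specific elements. The depositor notes that the ORFs in this collection were cloned open-ended, without a stop codon. This allows in-frame C-terminal fusions after transfer, and it also means a destination vector must supply the stop codon.

The clone belongs to a collection associated with work on automated screening of protein–DNA interactions at Drosophila regulatory elements. This suggests that CG15286 was included as a candidate DNA-binding or transcription factor ORF for such assays, although the record does not describe the protein's function.
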