>Addgene plasmid #39601 | KHBD00497 | depositor partial sequence | sequence record 50041 | KHBD00497 sequence 1533 bps
ATGACGATGAATCGCCACGAGCGTATCGAGTGCAAAGGATGCGGAAAGCGGTCCCTCACCTTCAGGTGCT
ATCGCTGCCTGAGCTGCCAGGACTTTGATATTTGCGAGGAGTGCTATGACAATGACTTCACCACATCCAC
GCATCCGTTTGACCATCCGGTGGTATGTGTCCTCATTCCGGCAGATGTGGAACTGTACTTTGGTGGCGAG
TACATCAGTAACTATCCGCCGCAGAGCTACCGCTGTCCGTACTGCAAGAGATGGGGCTTCAACGAGTCCA
CCTTCCTGGAGCATGTATCGGCAATGCATCCGGATGCCAGTCCCCTGCTGGTCTCCACCATGGTCGGTCT
CTTCGAGCAGCAGCAGGCGGCACGTCTCTTTCTGGAGAATGAGCAGTTGGCCTCCATTGCCGTGGCCGCC
ACATCGCGCAACGAACTGATGCGTCGCCCAGAGGGCTCCATGGCCCTCTACTTGGAGCCGCTAAATCGGG
ATGGAAGCTATCGCAGGGTGGTGGAACGGAATAACGAAGATCGTTCGCGGCGCTTGTCTCCGGATGGCCG
TGATCGGCTTCAGGCTCTGGTCAGAGAGCGGTACTCCCGTATTGCACGCCGAAGTGCTGCCAGAGTTGGT
AACATGACTTCCAGACCGCTGCTAGCGCCTGCTCCCGGTGACGGCTCCCGCTTGAGTGGGATACAGGAGA
GCATAGAGGCAGGCCAGGGAATACGTAATGTCATTGTGGAAGAGCTAAGCACCTCCAACTACGATCCTCC
ATTCACCATCAATGCCAGTGCCAGTGCCATATTGGAGCAACAGCAGCAGCAGCAGGTGATGGGACCAAGC
CCAAATGCCGCCGCTCCACCTATCGTAACACACCCATCGCTGATCGAGATGATGCGCTTCTATGACGAGG
CTGGCTTGCAGCCATTTCCAGCTTCATCCCGTCGAGTCATCCGCACCAGGCACGCAAACCCAGCTCAACC
GGCGGCCAACATCGGTAACAATACACGGAGCATAAATGTTTACGGACCCACATCCGCTTTTACCCAGGCG
TCGCACAATACTCGATCCTTGACCGCCCCCGATCTGTTTTCGCTTGACGAGCGGTATCGTATTAGCAGGA
TGCCCATGTTCCAGGCAAATCCCGGAGCACTACATCGCCAGGGAACCGGGACGCGCGCTTTGGATACGCG
CGCCGTGGAATTCAGTGAATTTCCGCCGGAAGAAACCGAACTGCCCCTCATCCTGGGCACTTCCACGATC
GAGGACCCGTCGAAGCTGACCAAGCAGAGGGATCAGGAGCGCAGGCGTTTTCTCTGCTATCGCTTCACAA
CACCCAGGTCATCTAAGCGTCCCCAGAATCATTTTCTATTGCAACGCGCCGAATTTGTTTCCCAGGTGCT
TTACTCCGCCTTGTGCGATGAAGATTTCCAGGATATTTCCTTTCCGATCTTGAGAAACATTCCAAAACTG
AGGACCATTCCGGACAACGTCATCTCCGGTGCCGGCGATGCTGAAAAGAATCCATCTAATCCG
