>Addgene plasmid #39601 | KHBD00497 | addgene partial sequence | sequence record 51619 | M13Rev
AATAATGATTTTATTTTGACTGATAGTGACCTGTTCGTTGCAACAAATTGATAAGCAATGCTTTCTTATA
ATGCCAACTTTGTACAAGAAAGTTGGCAACGGATTAGATGGATTCTTTTCAGCATCGCCGGCACCGGAGA
TGACGTTGTCCGGAATGGTCCTCAGTTTTGGAATGTTTCTCAAGATCGGAAAGGAAATATCCTGGAAATC
TTCATCGCACAAGGCGGAGTAAAGCACCTGGGAAACAAATTCGGCGCGTTGCAATAGAAAATGATTCTGG
GGACGCTTAGATGACCTGGGTGTTGTGAAGCGATAGCAGAGAAAACGCCTGCGCTCCTGATCCCTCTGCT
TGGTCAGCTTCGACGGGTCCTCGATCGTGGAAGTGCCCAGGATGAGGGGCAGTTCGGTTTCTTCCGGCGG
AAATTCACTGAATTCCACGGCGCGCGTATCCAAAGCGCGCGTCCCGGTTCCCTGGCGATGTAGTGCTCCG
GGATTTGCCTGGAACATGGGCATCCTGCTAATACGATACCGCTCGTCAAGCGAAAACAGATCGGGGGCGG
TCAAGGATCGAGTATTGTGCGACGCCTGGGTAAAAGCGGATGTGGGTCCGTAAACATTTATGCTCCGTGT
ATTGTTACCGATGTTGGCCGCCGGTTGAGCTGGGTTTGCGTGCCTGGTGCGGATGACTCGACGGGATGAA
GCTGGAAATGGCTGCAAGCCAGCCTCGTCATAGAAGCGCATCATCTCGATCAGCGATGGGTGTGTTACGA
TAGGTG
